>Addgene plasmid #167836 | pMAL630 | addgene full sequence | sequence record 340149 | Addgene NGS Result
TAAATATCTCACTCGCAATCAAATTCAGCCGATAGCGGAACGGGAAGGCGACTGGAGTGCCATGTCCGGT
TTTCAACAAACCATGCAAATGCTGAATGAGGGCATCGTTCCCACTGCGATGCTGGTTGCCAACGATCAGA
TGGCGCTGGGCGCAATGCGCGCCATTACCGAGTCCGGGCTGCGCGTTGGTGCGGATATCTCGGTAGTGGG
ATACGACGATACCGAAGACAGCTCATGTTATATCCCGCCGTTAACCACCATCAAACAGGATTTTCGCCTG
CTGGGGCAAACCAGCGTGGACCGCTTGCTGCAACTCTCTCAGGGCCAGGCGGTGAAGGGCAATCAGCTGT
TGCCCGTCTCACTGGTGAAAAGAAAAACCACCCTGGCGCCCAATACGCAAACCGCCTCTCCCCGCGCGTT
GGCCGATTCATTAATGCAGCTGGCACGACAGGTTTCCCGACTGGAAAGCGGGCAGGCAGCAAACGACGAA
AACTACGCTGCAGCAGTTTAATGAGCACCACCACCACCACCACTGAGATCCGGCTGCTAACAAAGCCCGA
AAGGAAGCTGAGTTGGCTGCTGCCACCGCTGAGCAATAACTAGCATAACCCCTTGGGGCCTCTAAACGGG
TCTTGAGGGGTTTTTTGCTGAAAGGAGGAACTATATCCGGATTGGCGGATCCATCAGTAACCCGTATCGT
GAGCATCCTCTCTCGTTTCATCGGTATCATTACCCCCATGAACAGAAATCCCCCTTACACGGAGGCATCA
GTGACCAAACAGGAAAAAACCGCCCTTAACATGGCCCGCTTTATCAGAAGCCAGACATTAACGCTTCTGG
AGAAACTCAACGAGCTGGACGCGGATGAACAGGCAGACATCTGTGAATCGCTTCACGACCACGCTGATGA
GCTTTACCGCAGCTGCCTCGCGCGTTTCGGTGATGACGGTGAAAACCTCTGACACATGCAGCTCCCGGAG
ACGGTCACAGCTTGTCTGTAAGCGGATGCCGGGAGCAGACAAGCCCGTCAGGGCGCGTCAGCGGGTGTTG
GCGGGTGTCGGGGCGCAGCCATGACCCAGTCACGTAGCGATAGCGGAGTGTATACTGGCTTAACTATGCG
GCATCAGAGCAGATTGTACTGAGAGTGCACCATTGCGGTGTGAAATACCGCACAGATGCGTAAGGAGAAA
ATACCGCATCAGGCGCTCTTCCGCTTCCTCGCTCACTGACTCGCTGCGCTCGGTCGTTCGGCTGCGGCGA
GCGGTATCAGCTCACTCAAAGGCGGTAATACGGTTATCCACAGAATCAGGGGATAACGCAGGAAAGAACA
TGTGAGCAAAAGGCCAGCAAAAGGCCAGGAACCGTAAAAAGGCCGCGTTGCTGGCGTTTTTCCATAGGCT
CCGCCCCCCTGACGAGCATCACAAAAATCGACGCTCAAGTCAGAGGTGGCGAAACCCGACAGGACTATAA
AGATACCAGGCGTTTCCCCCTGGAAGCTCCCTCGTGCGCTCTCCTGTTCCGACCCTGCCGCTTACCGGAT
ACCTGTCCGCCTTTCTCCCTTCGGGAAGCGTGGCGCTTTCTCATAGCTCACGCTGTAGGTATCTCAGTTC
GGTGTAGGTCGTTCGCTCCAAGCTGGGCTGTGTGCACGAACCCCCCGTTCAGCCCGACCGCTGCGCCTTA
TCCGGTAACTATCGTCTTGAGTCCAACCCGGTAAGACACGACTTATCGCCACTGGCAGCAGCCACTGGTA
ACAGGATTAGCAGAGCGAGGTATGTAGGCGGTGCTACAGAGTTCTTGAAGTGGTGGCCTAACTACGGCTA
CACTAGAAGGACAGTATTTGGTATCTGCGCTCTGCTGAAGCCAGTTACCTTCGGAAAAAGAGTTGGTAGC
TCTTGATCCGGCAAACAAACCACCGCTGGTAGCGGTGGTTTTTTTGTTTGCAAGCAGCAGATTACGCGCA
GAAAAAAAGGATCTCAAGAAGATCCTTTGATCTTTTCTACGGGGTCTGACGCTCAGTGGAACGAAAACTC
ACGTTAAGGGATTTTGGTCATGAACAATAAAACTGTCTGCTTACATAAACAGTAATACAAGGGGTGTTAT
GAGCCATATTCAACGGGAAACGTCTTGCTCTAGGCCGCGATTAAATTCCAACATGGATGCTGATTTATAT
GGGTATAAATGGGCTCGCGATAATGTCGGGCAATCAGGTGCGACAATCTATCGATTGTATGGGAAGCCCG
ATGCGCCAGAGTTGTTTCTGAAACATGGCAAAGGTAGCGTTGCCAATGATGTTACAGATGAGATGGTCAG
ACTAAACTGGCTGACGGAATTTATGCCTCTTCCGACCATCAAGCATTTTATCCGTACTCCTGATGATGCA
TGGTTACTCACCACTGCGATCCCCGGGAAAACAGCATTCCAGGTATTAGAAGAATATCCTGATTCAGGTG
AAAATATTGTTGATGCGCTGGCAGTGTTCCTGCGCCGGTTGCATTCGATTCCTGTTTGTAATTGTCCTTT
TAACAGCGATCGCGTATTTCGTCTCGCTCAGGCGCAATCACGAATGAATAACGGTTTGGTTGATGCGAGT
GATTTTGATGACGAGCGTAATGGCTGGCCTGTTGAACAAGTCTGGAAAGAAATGCATAAACTTTTGCCAT
TCTCACCGGATTCAGTCGTCACTCATGGTGATTTCTCACTTGATAACCTTATTTTTGACGAGGGGAAATT
AATAGGTTGTATTGATGTTGGACGAGTCGGAATCGCAGACCGATACCAGGATCTTGCCATCCTATGGAAC
TGCCTCGGTGAGTTTTCTCCTTCATTACAGAAACGGCTTTTTCAAAAATATGGTATTGATAATCCTGATA
TGAATAAATTGCAGTTTCATTTGATGCTCGATGAGTTTTTCTAAGAATTAATTCATGAGCGGATACATAT
TTGAATGTATTTAGAAAAATAAACAAATAGGGGTTCCGCGCACATTTCCCCGAAAAGTGCCACCTAAATT
GTAAGCGTTAATATTTTGTTAAAATTCGCGTTAAATTTTTGTTAAATCAGCTCATTTTTTAACCAATAGA
CCGAAATCGGCAAAATCCCTTATAAATCAAAAGAATAGACCGAGATAGGGT
[37 nt withheld, positions 3132-3168]
AAAGAACGTGGACTCCAACGTCAAAGG
[49 nt withheld, positions 3196-3244]
T
[91 nt withheld, positions 3246-3336]
G
[124 nt withheld, positions 3338-3461]
CCCATTCGCCAATCCGGATATAGTTCCTCCTTTCAGCAAAAAACCCAGATCTCGATCCTCTACGCCGGAC
GCATCGTGGCCGGCATCACCGGCGCCACAGGTGCGGTTGCTGGCGCCTATATCGCCGACATCACCGATGG
GGAAGATCGGGCTCGCCACTTCGGGCTCATGAGCGCTTGTTTCGGCGTGGGTATGGTGGCAGGCCCCGTG
GCCGGGGGACTGTTGGGCGCCATCTCCTTGCATGCACCATTCCTTGCGGCGGCGGTGCTCAACGGCCTCA
ACCTACTACTGGGCTGCTTCCTAATGCAGGAGTCGCATAAGGGAGAGCGTCGAGATCCCGGACACCATCG
AATGGTGCAAAACCTTTCGCGGTATGGCATGATAGCGCCCGGAAGAGAGTCAATTGAGGGTGGTGAATGT
GGCTAGTTTTCAATCATTTGGGATACCAGGACAGCTGGAAGTCATCAAAAAAGCACTTGATCACGTGCGA
GTCGGTGTGGTAATTACAGATCCCGCACTTGAAGATAATCCTATTGTCTACGTAAATCAAGGCTTTGTTC
AAATGACCGGCTACGAGACCGAGGAAATTTTAGGAAAGAACTGTCGCTTCTTACAGGGGAAACACACAGA
TCCTGCAGAAGTGGACAACATCAGAACCGCTTTACAAAATAAAGAACCGGTCACCGTTCAGATCCAAAAC
TACAAAAAAGACGGAACGATGTTCTGGAATGAATTAAATATTGATCCAATGGAAATAGAGGATAAAACGT
ATTTTGTCGGAATTCAGAATGATATCACCGAGCACCAGCAGACCCAGGCGCGCCTCCAGGAACTGCAATC
CGAGCTCGTCCACGTCTCCAGGCTGAGCGCCATGGGCGAAATGGCGTCCGCGCTCGCGCACGAGCTCAAC
CAGCCGCTGGCGGCGATCAGCAACTACATGAAGGGCTCGCGGCGGCTGCTTGCCGGCAGCAGTGATCCGA
ACACACCGAAGGTCGAAAGCGCCCTGGACCGCGCCGCCGAGCAGGCGCTGCGCGCCGGCCAGATCATCCG
GCGCCTGCGCGACTTCGTTGCCCGCGGCGAATCGGAGAAGCGGGTCGAGAGTCTCTCCAAGCTGATCGAG
GAGGCCGGCGCGCTCGGGCTTGCCGGCGCGCGCGAGCAGAACGTGCAGCTCCGCTTCAGTCTCGATCCGG
GCGCCGATCTCGTTCTCGCCGACCGGGTGCAGATCCAGCAGGTCCTGGTCAACCTGTTCCGCAACGCGCT
GGAAGCGATGGCTCAGTCGCAGCGACGCGAGCTCGTCGTCACCAACACCCCCGCCGCCGACGACATGATC
GAGGTCGAAGTGTCCGACACCGGCAGCGGTTTCCAGGACGACGTCATTCCGAACCTGTTTCAGACTTTCT
TCACCACCAAGGACACCGGCATGGGCGTGGGACTGTCCATCAGCCGCTCGATCATCGAAGCTCACGGCGG
GCGCATGTGGGCCGAGAGCAACGCATCGGGCGGGGCGACCTTCCGCTTCACCCTCCCGGCAGCCGACGAG
ATGATAGGAGGTCTAGCATGACGACCAAGGGACATATCTACGTCATCGACGACGACGCGGCGATGCGGGA
TTCGCTGAATTTCCTGCTGGATTCTGCCGGCTTCGGCGTCACGCTGTTTGACGACGCGCAAGCCTTTCTC
GACGCCCTGCCGGGTCTCTCCTTCGGCTGCGTCGTCTCCGACGTGCGCATGCCGGGCCTTGACGGCATCG
AGCTGTTGAAGCGGATGAAGGCGCAGCAAAGCCCCTTTCCGATCCTCATCATGACCGGTCACGGCGACGT
GCCGCTCGCGGTCGAGGCGATGAAGTTAGGGGCGGTGGACTTTCTGGAAAAGCCTTTCGAGGACGACCGC
CTCACCGCCATGATCGAATCGGCGATCCGCCAGGCCGAGCCGGCCGCCAAGAGCGAGGCCGTCGCGCAGG
ATATCGCCGCCCGCGTCGCCTCGTTGAGCCCCAGGGAGCGCCAGGTCATGGAAGGGCTGATCGCCGGCCT
TTCCAACAAGCTGATCGCCCGCGAGTACGACATCAGCCCGCGCACCATCGAGGTGTATCGGGCCAACGTC
ATGACCAAGATGCAGGCCAACAGCCTTTCGGAGCTGGTTCGCCTCGCGATGCGCGCCGGCATGCTCAACG
ATTGACAATTGATGTAAGTTAGCTCACTCATTAGGCACCGGGATCTCGACCGATGCCCTTGAGAGCCTTC
AACCCAGTCTGTACGCGGCCGCGTCCGGCGTAGAGGATCGAGATCTACGCCCGTGATCCTGATCACCGGC
TATCCGGACGAAAACATCTCGACCCGGGCCGCCGAGGCCGGCGTAAAAGACGTGGTTTTGAAGCCGCTTC
TCGACGAAAACCTGCTCAAGCGTATCCGCCGCGCCATCCAGGACCGGCCTCGGGCATGACCTACGGGGTT
CTACGTAAGGCACCCCCCTTAAGATATCGCTCGAAATTTTCGAACCTCCCGATACCGCGTACCAATGCGT
CATCACAACGGAGTTGTGAGCGGATAACAAACTAGTAAAGAGGAGAAATACTAGATGAGCACAAAAAAGA
AA
[261 nt withheld, positions 6054-6314]
ATGCAGCCGTCACTTAGAAGTGAGTATGAGTACCCTGTTTTTTCTCATGTTCAGGCAGGGATGTTCTCAC
CTGAGCTTAGAACCTTTACCAAAGGTGATGCGGAGAGATGGGTAAGCACAACCAAAAAAGCCAGTGATTC
TGCATTCTGGCTTGAGGTTGAAGGTAATTCCATGACCGCACCAACAGGCTCCAAGCCGAGCTTTCCTGAC
GGAATGTTAATTCTCGTTGACCCTGAGCAGGCTGTTGAGCCAGGTGATTTCTGCATAGCCAGACTTGGGG
GTGATGAGTTTACCTTCAAGAAACTGATCAGGGATAGCGGTCAGGTGTTTTTACAACCACTAAACCCACA
GTACCCAATGATCCCATGCAATGAGAGTTGTTCCGTTGTGGGGAAAGTTATCGCTAGTCAGTGGCCTGAA
GAGACGTTTGGCGCTGCAAACGACGAAAACTACGCTTTAGTAGCTTAATAACGCTGATAGTGCTAGTGTA
GATCGCTACTAGAGCCAGGCATCAAATAAAACGAAAGGCTCAGTCGAAAGACTGGGCCTTTCGTTTTATC
TGTTGTTTGTCGGTGAACGCTCTCTACTAGAGTCACACTGGCTCACCTTCGGGTGGGCCTTTCTGCGTTT
ATATACTAGAGTAACACCGTGCGTGTTGACTATTTTACCTCTGGCGGTGATAATGGTTGCTCTAGAAATA
ATTTTGTTTAACTTTAAGAAGGAGAGCTAGCATGAAACCAGTAACGTTATACGATGTCGCAGAGTATGCC
GGTGTCTCTTATCAGACCGTTTCCCGCGTGGTGAACCAGGCCAGCCACGTTTCTGCGAAAACGCGGGAAA
AAGTGGAAGCGGCGATGGCGGAGCTGAATTACATTCCCAACCGCGTGGCACAACAACTGGCGGGCAAACA
GTCGTTGCTGATTGGCGTTGCCACCTCCAGTCTGGCCCTGCACGCGCCGTCGCAAATTGTCGCGGCGATT
AAATCTCGCGCCGATCAACTGGGTGCCAGCGTGGTGGTGTCGATGGTAGAACGAAGCGGCGTCGAAGCCT
GTAAAGCGGCGGTGCACAATCTTCTCGCGCAACGCGTCAGTGGGCTGATCATTAACTATCCGCTGGATGA
CCAGGATGCCATTGCTGTGGAAGCTGCCTGCACTAATGTTCCGGCGTTATTTCTTGATGTCTCTGACCAG
ACACCCATCAACAGTATTATTTTCTCCCATGAAGACGGTACGCGACTGGGCGTGGAGCATCTGGTCGCAT
TGGGTCACCAGCAAATCGCGCTGTTAGCGGGCCCATTAAGTTCTGTCTCGGCGCGTCTGCGTCTGGCTGG
CTGGCA
Features (pLannotate 1.2.2; 22 found; start..end, strand, type, name):
    479..499     +  CDS            ssrA tag (LVA) (fragment): C-terminal peptide that mediates degradation in bacteria through the ClpXP and ClpAP proteases (McGinness et al., 2006) mutant LVA variant that confers accelerated degradation under some conditions (Andersen et al., 1998)
    516..533     +  CDS            9xHis (fragment): 9xHis affinity tag
    543..592     +  CDS            SET1 (fragment): solubility-enhancement tag derived from T7 phage gene 10B
    600..647     +  terminator     T7 terminator: transcription terminator for bacteriophage T7 RNA polymerase
    683..754     -  CDS            YPB1_ECOLX (fragment): Protein predicted: Swiss-Prot protein existence level 4. From Escherichia coli.
    771..962     +  CDS            rop: Rop protein, which maintains plasmids at low copy number; rop
   1064..1203    +  misc_feature   bom: basis of mobility region from pBR322
   1389..1977    -  rep_origin     ori: high-copy-number ColE1/pMB1/pBR322/pUC origin of replication
   2099..2914    +  CDS            KanR: aminoglycoside phosphotransferase; aph(3')-Ia; confers resistance to kanamycin in bacteria or G418 (Geneticin®) in eukaryotes
   2923..2980    -  promoter       AmpR promoter (fragment): bla
   3103..3461    -  rep_origin     f1 ori (sequence partly withheld): f1 bacteriophage origin of replication; arrow indicates direction of (+) strand synthesis
   3515..3794    +  CDS            TcR (fragment): tetracycline efflux protein; tet; confers resistance to tetracycline
   3802..3879    +  promoter       lacIq promoter: lacI (mutant); In the lacIq allele, a single base change in the promoter boosts expression of the lacI gene about 10-fold.
   4165..5001    +  CDS            fixL (fragment): FIXL_BRADU - Experimental evidence at protein level: Swiss-Prot protein existence level 1. Putative oxygen sensor; modulates the activity of FixJ, a transcriptional activator of nitrogen fixation fixK gene. FixL probably acts as a kinase that phosphorylates FixJ. From Bradyrhizobium diazoefficiens (strain JCM 10833 / BCRC 13528 / IAM 13628 / NBRC 14792 / USDA 110).
   5019..5633    +  CDS            fixJ: FIXJ_BRADU - Protein inferred from homology: Swiss-Prot protein existence level 3. FixJ, when activated by FixL, induces the expression of both nifA, required for activation of classical nif and fix genes, and fixK, required for FixN activation. From Bradyrhizobium diazoefficiens (strain JCM 10833 / BCRC 13528 / IAM 13628 / NBRC 14792 / USDA 110).
   5995..6011    +  protein_bind   lac operator: The lac repressor binds to the lac operator to inhibit transcription in E. coli. This inhibition can be relieved by adding lactose or isopropyl-β-D-thiogalactopyranoside (IPTG). lac repressor encoded by lacI
   6036..6746    +  CDS            cI (sequence partly withheld): RPC1_LAMBD - Experimental evidence at protein level: Swiss-Prot protein existence level 1. Acts as a transcriptional repressor that allows virus to establish and maintain latency. Prevents both the viral DNA replication and the exit programs. Clamps the two operator OL (operator left made of OL1, OL2 and OL3 sites) and OR (operator right made of OR1, OR2 and OR3 sites) together by binding to them and arranging the intervening DNA in a loop. This step allows repression of lytic pR and pL promoters by binding to OL1, OL2, OR1 and OR2 simultaneously. The binding of cI on OR2 additionally activate
   6747..6779    +  CDS            ssrA tag (LVA): C-terminal peptide that mediates degradation in bacteria through the ClpXP and ClpAP proteases (McGinness et al., 2006) mutant LVA variant that confers accelerated degradation under some conditions (Andersen et al., 1998)
   6827..6898    +  terminator     rrnB T1 terminator: transcription terminator T1 from the E. coli rrnB gene
   6914..6941    +  terminator     T7Te terminator: phage T7 early transcription terminator
   7017..7039    +  RBS            RBS: efficient ribosome binding site from bacteriophage T7 gene 10 (Olins and Rangwala, 1989)
   7046..475     +  CDS            lacI (across the origin): LACI_ECOLI - Experimental evidence at protein level: Swiss-Prot protein existence level 1. Repressor of the lactose operon. Binds allolactose as an inducer. From Escherichia coli (strain K12).
