[The description below was written by a language model from this plasmid's Addgene catalogue record and pLannotate feature annotations shown in this document.]
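Description:
pMAL630 is a bacterial expression and synthetic-biology plasmid that carries the OptoLAC3 circuit, a light-responsive system for controlling the E. coli lac repressor. The catalogue lists a pUC backbone at high copy, and the 7,650 nt feature table shows a ColE1/pMB1-family origin. It also shows a rop gene and a bom site, elements more typical of pBR322/pET-type backbones, so the actual copy number may be lower than the catalogue entry implies. Selection is with kanamycin through the aph(3')-Ia KanR gene. An f1 origin, a tetracycline-resistance fragment, an AmpR promoter fragment and short His-tag, SET1 and T7 terminator remnants appear to be backbone carry-over.

The circuit is arranged as a two-step inverter, and the record notes that part of it derives from two earlier deposited plasmids. A lacIq promoter sits upstream of a fixL-derived histidine kinase fragment and the response regulator fixJ, both from Bradyrhizobium diazoefficiens. About 280 nt ahead of the fixL fragment is unannotated, which is consistent with a fused light-sensing domain, although the record does not name it. Downstream, a region containing a lac operator precedes lambda cI repressor carrying an ssrA (LVA) degradation tag, followed by rrnB T1 and T7Te terminators. A T7 gene 10 RBS then drives lacI, which spans the sequence origin and ends in an ssrA degron: the catalogue calls it the AAV variant, while the annotation tool matched it as an LVA fragment. The promoters driving cI and lacI are not annotated. The logic implied is that the two-component sensor sets cI levels, cI in turn governs lacI expression, and the degradation tags speed protein turnover. Light would thereby replace IPTG for controlling lac-regulated promoters in chemical and protein production.
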