Addgene plasmid #167836: pMAL630
Purpose: Encodes OptoLAC3 circuit
Depositing lab: Jose Avalos. Depositing organization: Princeton University. Publication: Optogenetic control of the lac operon for bacterial chemical and protein production. Lalwani MA, Ip SS, Carrasco-Lopez C, Day C, Zhao EM, Kawabe H, Avalos JL. Nat Chem Biol. 2021 Jan;17(1):71-79. doi: 10.1038/s41589-020-0639-1. Epub 2020 Sep 7. PubMed 32895498.
Backbone
  Vector backbone: pUC
  Vector type: Bacterial Expression, Synthetic Biology
Growth in bacteria
  Bacterial resistance: Kanamycin, 50 μg/mL
  Growth temperature: 37°C
  Growth strain: DH5alpha
  Copy number: High Copy
Gene/Insert
  Gene/Insert name: lacI
  Species: Escherichia coli
  Insert size (bp): 1080
  Tag / fusion protein: ssrA (AAV) (C terminal on insert)
Resource information
  A portion of this plasmid was derived from a plasmid made by: Addgene #43795 and #43796
Terms and licenses: Academic/Nonprofit Terms; Industry Terms: Not Available to Industry
How to cite: pMAL630 was a gift from Jose Avalos (Addgene plasmid # 167836 ; http://n2t.net/addgene:167836 ; RRID:Addgene_167836)
